>Addgene plasmid #236932 | NanoBRET Assay Acceptor Vector, ER | addgene full sequence | sequence record 488903 | Addgene NGS Result
TCAATATTGGCCATTAGCCATATTATTCATTGGTTATATAGCATAAATCAATATTGGCTATTGGCCATTG
CATACGTTGTATCTATATCATAATATGTACATTTATATTGGCTCATGTCCAATATGACCGCCATGTTGGC
ATTGATTATTGACTAGTTATTAATAGTAATCAATTACGGGGTCATTAGTTCATAGCCCATATATGGAGTT
CCGCGTTACATAACTTACGGTAAATGGCCCGCCTGGCTGACCGCCCAACGACCCCCGCCCATTGACGTCA
ATAATGACGTATGTTCCCATAGTAACGCCAATAGGGACTTTCCATTGACGTCAATGGGTGGAGTATTTAC
GGTAAACTGCCCACTTGGCAGTACATCAAGTGTATCATATGCCAAGTCCGCCCCCTATTGACGTCAATGA
CGGTAAATGGCCCGCCTGGCATTATGCCCAGTACATGACCTTACGGGACTTTCCTACTTGGCAGTACATC
TACGTATTAGTCATCGCTATTACCATGGTGATGCGGTTTTGGCAGTACACCAATGGGCGTGGATAGCGGT
TTGACTCACGGGGATTTCCAAGTCTCCACCCCATTGACGTCAATGGGAGTTTGTTTTGGCACCAAAATCA
ACGGGACTTTCCAAAATGTCGTAATAACCCCGCCCCGTTGACGCAAATGGGCGGTAGGCGTGTACGGTGG
GAGGTCTATATAAGCAGAGCTGGTTTAGTGAACCGTCAGATCACTAGAAGCTTTATTGCGGTAGTTTATC
ACAGTTAAATTGCTAACGCAGTCAGTGCTTCTGACACAACAGTCTCGAACTTAAGCTGCAGAAGTTGGTC
GTGAGGCACTGGGCAGGTAAGTATCAAGGTTACAAGACAGGTTTAAGGAGACCAATAGAAACTGGGCTTG
TCGAGACAGAGAAGACTCTTGCGTTTCTGATAGGCACCTATTGGTCTTACTGACATCCACTTTGCCTTTC
TCTCCACAGGTGTCCACTCCCAGTTCAATTACAGCTCTTAAGGCTAGAGTATTAATACGACTCACTATAG
GGCTAGCGATCGCC
[1785 nt withheld, positions 1065-2849]
GTTTCTCTCGAGCCAACCACTGAGGATCTGTACTTTCAGAGCGATAACGATGGATCCGAAATCGGTACTG
GCTTTCCATTCGACCCCCATTATGTGGAAGTCCTGGGCGAGCGCATGCACTACGTCGATGTTGGTCCGCG
CGATGGCACCCCTGTGCTGTTCCTGCACGGTAACCCGACCTCCTCCTACGTGTGGCGCAACATCATCCCG
CATGTTGCACCGACCCATCGCTGCATTGCTCCAGACCTGATCGGTATGGGCAAATCCGACAAACCAGACC
TGGGTTATTTCTTCGACGACCACGTCCGCTTCATGGATGCCTTCATCGAAGCCCTGGGTCTGGAAGAGGT
CGTCCTGGTCATTCACGACTGGGGCTCCGCTCTGGGTTTCCACTGGGCCAAGCGCAATCCAGAGCGCGTC
AAAGGTATTGCATTTATGGAGTTCATCCGCCCTATCCCGACCTGGGACGAATGGCCAGAATTTGCCCGCG
AGACCTTCCAGGCCTTCCGCACCACCGACGTCGGCCGCAAGCTGATCATCGATCAGAACGTTTTTATCGA
GGGTACGCTGCCGATGGGTGTCGTCCGCCCGCTGACTGAAGTCGAGATGGACCATTACCGCGAGCCGTTC
CTGAATCCTGTTGACCGCGAGCCACTGTGGCGCTTCCCAAACGAGCTGCCAATCGCCGGTGAGCCAGCGA
ACATCGTCGCGCTGGTCGAAGAATACATGGACTGGCTGCACCAGTCCCCTGTCCCGAAGCTGCTGTTCTG
GGGCACCCCAGGCGTTCTGATCCCACCGGCCGAAGCCGCTCGCCTGGCCAAAAGCCTGCCTAACTGCAAG
GCTGTGGACATCGGCCCGGGTCTGAATCTGCTGCAAGAAGACAACCCGGACCTGATCGGCAGCGAGATCG
CGCGCTGGCTGTCTACTCTGGAGATTTCCGGTTAATAGAATTCTAGAGTCGACCTGCAGGCATGCAAGCT
GATCCGGCTGCTAACAAAGCCCGAAAGGAAGCTGAGTTGGCTGCTGCCACCGCTGAGCAATAACTAGCAT
AACCCCTTGGGGCGGCCGCTTCGAGCAGACATGATAAGATACATTGATGAGTTTGGACAAACCACAACTA
GAATGCAGTGAAAAAAATGCTTTATTTGTGAAATTTGTGATGCTATTGCTTTATTTGTAACCATTATAAG
CTGCAATAAACAAGTTAACAACAACAATTGCATTCATTTTATGTTTCAGGTTCAGGGGGAGATGTGGGAG
GTTTTTTTAAGCAAGTAAAACCTCTACAAATGTGGTAAAATCGAATTCTAATGGATCCTCTTTGCGCTTG
CGTTTTCCCTTGTCCAGATAGCCCAGTAGCTGACATTCATCCGGGGTCAGCACCGTTTCTGCGGACTGGC
TTTCTACGTGTTCCGCTTCCTTTAGCAGCCCTTGCGCCCTGAGTGCTTGCGGCAGCGTGAGCTTCAAAAG
AATTGCCAGCTGGGGCGCCCTCTGGTAAGGTTGGGAAGCCCTGCAAAGTAAACTGGATGGCTTTCTTGCC
GCCAAGGATCTGATGGCGCAGGGGATCAAGATCTGATCAAGAGACAGGATGACGGTCGTTTCGCATGCTT
GAACAAGATGGATTGCACGCAGGTTCTCCGGCCGCTTGGGTGGAGAGGCTATTCGGCTATGACTGGGCAC
AACAGACAATCGGCTGCTCTGATGCCGCCGTGTTCCGGCTGTCAGCGCAGGGGCGCCCGGTTCTTTTTGT
CAAGACCGACCTGTCCGGTGCCCTGAATGAACTGCAGGACGAGGCAGCGCGGCTATCGTGGCTGGCCACG
ACGGGCGTTCCTTGCGCAGCTGTGCTCGACGTTGTCACTGAAGCGGGAAGGGACTGGCTGCTATTGGGCG
AAGTGCCGGGGCAGGATCTCCTGTCATCTCACCTTGCTCCTGCCGAGAAAGTATCCATCATGGCTGATGC
AATGCGGCGGCTGCATACGCTTGATCCGGCTACCTGCCCATTCGACCACCAAGCGAAACATCGCATCGAG
CGAGCACGCACTCGGATGGAAGCCGGTCTTGTCGATCAGGATGATCTGGACGAAGAGCATCAGGGGCTCG
CGCCAGCCGAACTGTTCGCCAGGCTCAAGGCGCGTATGCCGGATGGTGAGGATCTCGTCGTGACTCATGG
CGATGCCTGCTTGCCGAATATCATGGTGGAAAATGGCCGCTTTTCTGGATTCATCGACTGTGGCCGGCTG
GGTGTGGCGGACCGCTATCAGGACATAGCGTTGGCTACCCGTGATATTGCTGAAGAGCTTGGCGGCGAAT
GGGCTGACCGCTTCCTCGTGCTTTACGGTATCGCCGCTCCCGATTCGCAGCGCATCGCCTTCTATCGCCT
TCTTGACGAGTTCTTCTGAGCGGGACTCTGGGGTTCGAAATGACCGACCAAGCGACGCCCAACCGGTATC
AGCTCACTCAAAGGCGGTAATACGGTTATCCACAGAATCAGGGGATAACGCAGGAAAGAACATGTGAGCA
AAAGGCCAGCAAAAGGCCAGGAACCGTAAAAAGGCCGCGTTGCTGGCGTTTTTCCATAGGCTCCGCCCCC
CTGACGAGCATCACAAAAATCGACGCTCAAGTCAGAGGTGGCGAAACCCGACAGGACTATAAAGATACCA
GGCGTTTCCCCCTGGAAGCTCCCTCGTGCGCTCTCCTGTTCCGACCCTGCCGCTTACCGGATACCTGTCC
GCCTTTCTCCCTTCGGGAAGCGTGGCGCTTTCTCATAGCTCACGCTGTAGGTATCTCAGTTCGGTGTAGG
TCGTTCGCTCCAAGCTGGGCTGTGTGCACGAACCCCCCGTTCAGCCCGACCGCTGCGCCTTATCCGGTAA
CTATCGTCTTGAGTCCAACCCGGTAAGACACGACTTATCGCCACTGGCAGCAGCCACTGGTAACAGGATT
AGCAGAGCGAGGTATGTAGGCGGTGCTACAGAGTTCTTGAAGTGGTGGCCTAACTACGGCTACACTAGAA
GGACAGTATTTGGTATCTGCGCTCTGCTGAAGCCAGTTACCTTCGGAAAAAGAGTTGGTAGCTCTTGATC
CGGCAAACAAACCACCGCTGGTAGCGGTGGTTTTTTTGTTTGCAAGCAGCAGATTACGCGCAGAAAAAAA
GGATTTCAAGAAGATCCTTTGATCTTTTCTACGGGGTCTGACGCTCAGTGGAACGAAAACTCACGTTAAG
GGATTTTGGTCATGAGATTATCAAAAAGGATCTTCACCTAGATCCTTTTATAGTCCGGAAATACAGGAAC
GCACGCTGGATGGCCCTTCGCTGGGATGGTGAAACCATGAAAAATGGCAGCTTCAGTGGATTAAGTGGGG
GTAATGTGGCCTGTACCCTCTGGTTGCATAGGTATTCATACGGTTAAAATTTATCAGGCGCGATTGCGGC
AGTTTTTCGGGTGGTTTGTTGCCATTTTTACCTGTCTGCTGCCGTGATCGCGCTGAACGCGTTTTAGCGG
TGCGTACAATTAAGGGATTATGGTAAATCCACTTACTGTCTGCCCTCGTAGCCATCGAGATAAACCGCAG
TACTCCGGCCACGATGCGTCCGGCGTAGAGGATCGAGATCT
Features (pLannotate 1.2.2; 17 found; start..end, strand, type, name):
    140..517     +  enhancer       CMV enhancer: human cytomegalovirus immediate early enhancer
    519..718     +  promoter       CMV promoter: human cytomegalovirus (CMV) immediate early promoter
    857..989     +  intron         chimeric intron: chimera between introns from human β-globin and immunoglobulin heavy chain genes
   1033..1051    +  promoter       T7 promoter: promoter for bacteriophage T7 RNA polymerase
   1065..2849    +  CDS            ESR1 (sequence withheld): ESR1_HUMAN - Also known as ESR, NR3A1. Experimental evidence at protein level: Swiss-Prot protein existence level 1. [Isoform 3]: Involved in activation of NOS3 and endothelial nitric oxide production (PubMed:21937726). Isoforms lacking one or several functional domains are thought to modulate transcriptional activity by competitive ligand or DNA binding and/or heterodimerization with the full-length receptor (PubMed:10970861). Binds to ERE and inhibits isoform 1 (PubMed:10970861). From Homo sapiens (Human).
   2871..2891    +  CDS            TEV site: tobacco etch virus (TEV) protease recognition and cleavage site
   2907..3790    +  CDS            HaloTag® (fragment): modified bacterial dehalogenase that forms covalent bonds with chloroalkane derivatives
   3801..3829    +  misc_feature   MCS (fragment): pUC18/19 multiple cloning site
   3836..3885    +  CDS            SET1 (fragment): solubility-enhancement tag derived from T7 phage gene 10B
   3893..3912    +  terminator     T7 terminator (fragment): transcription terminator for bacteriophage T7 RNA polymerase
   3934..4055    -  polyA_signal   SV40 poly(A) signal: SV40 polyadenylation signal
   4078..4146    -  CDS            large T antigen (fragment): large T antigen from SV40 (simian virus 40)
   4167..4319    -  CDS            tnpA (fragment): TN5P_ECOLX - Also known as tnp. Experimental evidence at protein level: Swiss-Prot protein existence level 1. Mediates transposition of transposon Tn5 by a 'cut and paste' mechanism. First, the monomeric transposase binds the 19 bp inverted DNA repeats flanking the transposon. Then, dimerization of the DNA- bound transposase creates a synaptic DNA complex. After nicking of the first DNA strand, excision of the transposon proceeds through a series of intermediates. The transposase then mediates the insertion of the transposon at a new site by strand transfer. The activity of the wild- type tran
   4321..4422    +  CDS            tnpA (fragment): TN5P_ECOLX - Also known as tnp. Experimental evidence at protein level: Swiss-Prot protein existence level 1. Mediates transposition of transposon Tn5 by a 'cut and paste' mechanism. First, the monomeric transposase binds the 19 bp inverted DNA repeats flanking the transposon. Then, dimerization of the DNA- bound transposase creates a synaptic DNA complex. After nicking of the first DNA strand, excision of the transposon proceeds through a series of intermediates. The transposase then mediates the insertion of the transposon at a new site by strand transfer. The activity of the wild- type tran
   4454..5248    +  CDS            NeoR/KanR: aminoglycoside phosphotransferase from Tn5; aph(3')-II (or nptII); confers resistance to neomycin, kanamycin, and G418 (Geneticin®)
   5420..6008    -  rep_origin     ori: high-copy-number ColE1/pMB1/pBR322/pUC origin of replication
   6124..6407    +  misc_feature   cer region: ColE1-derived recombination site that helps to maintain plasmids as monomers
