[The description below was written by a language model from this plasmid's Addgene catalogue record and pLannotate feature annotations shown in this document.]
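Description:
NanoBRET Assay Acceptor Vector, ER is a mammalian expression plasmid of about 6.5 kb built on the pFC14K HaloTag CMV Flexi backbone. It produces human estrogen receptor alpha (ESR1, unmutated) fused at its C-terminus to HaloTag. Transcription is driven by the human cytomegalovirus immediate-early enhancer and promoter, followed by a chimeric β-globin/immunoglobulin intron that generally improves mRNA processing and expression. A T7 promoter sits just upstream of the open reading frame and would also permit in vitro transcription. The ESR1 coding sequence is joined to HaloTag through a linker containing a TEV protease recognition site, so the tag could in principle be cleaved from the receptor. A partial T7 terminator and an SV40 polyadenylation signal lie downstream of the fusion, the latter annotated on the opposite strand. The short MCS, SET1, large T antigen and Tn5 transposase fragments in the automated annotation appear to be backbone remnants rather than functional elements.

The plasmid is propagated in E. coli at high copy from a ColE1/pUC-type origin. A ColE1 cer site helps resolve multimers and keep the plasmid monomeric. A single Tn5-derived aminoglycoside phosphotransferase gene (NeoR/KanR) provides kanamycin resistance in bacteria. The catalogue entry also lists neomycin/G418 as the mammalian selectable marker, although the feature table annotates no dedicated eukaryotic promoter for this gene.

HaloTag is a modified bacterial dehalogenase that binds chloroalkane ligands covalently. As the name indicates, the construct serves as the energy acceptor in NanoBRET assays. The HaloTag-fused receptor is labelled with a fluorescent chloroalkane ligand and paired with a NanoLuc-tagged donor partner, so that protein interactions involving ER can be monitored in live cells. The record does not specify the donor partner.
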