Addgene plasmid #236932: NanoBRET Assay Acceptor Vector, ER
Purpose: Express ER-HaloTag(R) Fusion Protein in Mammalian Cells under a CMV promoter
Depositing lab: Promega Corporation.
Backbone
  Vector backbone: pFC14K HaloTag(R) CMV Flexi(R) Vector
  Vector type: Mammalian Expression
  Selectable markers: Neomycin (select with G418)
Growth in bacteria
  Bacterial resistance: Kanamycin, 50 μg/mL
  Growth temperature: 37°C
  Growth strain: JM109
  Copy number: High Copy
Gene/Insert
  Gene/Insert name: ER
  Species: H. sapiens (human)
  Mutation: None
  Entrez Gene: ESR1 (a.k.a. ER, ESR, ESRA, ESTRR, Era, NR3A1)
  Promoter: CMV
  Tag / fusion protein: HaloTag (R) (C terminal on backbone)
  Cloning method: Other
Terms and licenses: Academic/Nonprofit Terms; Industry Terms
How to cite: NanoBRET Assay Acceptor Vector, ER was a gift from Promega Corporation (Addgene plasmid # 236932 ; http://n2t.net/addgene:236932 ; RRID:Addgene_236932)
